>Addgene plasmid #78348 | pEx1-pEF-H2B-mCherry-T2A-rTetR-KRAB | depositor full sequence | sequence record 146273 | pEx1-pEF-H2B-mCherry-T2A-rTetR-KRAB sequence 6102 bps
ATGCATGAGCGCACATCGCCCACAGTCCCCGAGAAGTTGGGGGGAGGGGTCGGCAATTGAACCGGTGCCT
AGAGAAGGTGGCGCGGGGTAAACTGGGAAAGTGATGTCGTGTACTGGCTCCGCCTTTTTCCCGAGGGTGG
GGGAGAACCGTATATAAGTGCAGTAGTCGCCGTGAACGTTCTTTTTCGCAACGGGTTTGCCGCCAGAACA
CAGGTAAGTGCCGTGTGTGGTTCCCGCGGGCCTGGCCTCTTTACGGGTTATGGCCCTTGCGTGCCTTGAA
TTACTTCCACCTGGCTGCAGTACGTGATTCTTGATCCCGAGCTTCGGGTTGGAAGTGGGTGGGAGAGTTC
GAGGCCTTGCGCTTAAGGAGCCCCTTCGCCTCGTGCTTGAGTTGAGGCCTGGCCTGGGCGCTGGGGCCGC
CGCGTGCGAATCTGGTGGCACCTTCGCGCCTGTCTCGCTGCTTTCGATAAGTCTCTAGCCATTTAAAATT
TTTGATGACCTGCTGCGACGCTTTTTTTCTGGCAAGATAGTCTTGTAAATGCGGGCCAAGATCTGCACAC
TGGTATTTCGGTTTTTGGGGCCGCGGGCGGCGACGGGGCCCGTGCGTCCCAGCGCACATGTTCGGCGAGG
CGGGGCCTGCGAGCGCGGCCACCGAGAATCGGACGGGGGTAGTCTCAAGCTGGCCGGCCTGCTCTGGTGC
CTGGCCTCGCGCCGCCGTGTATCGCCCCGCCCTGGGCGGCAAGGCTGGCCCGGTCGGCACCAGTTGCGTG
AGCGGAAAGATGGCCGCTTCCCGGCCCTGCTGCAGGGAGCTCAAAATGGAGGACGCGGCGCTCGGGAGAG
CGGGCGGGTGAGTCACCCACACAAAGGAAAAGGGCCTTTCCGTCCTCAGCCGTCGCTTCATGTGACTCCA
CGGAGTACCGGGCGCCGTCCAGGCACCTCGATTAGTTCTCGAGCTTTTGGAGTACGTCGTCTTTAGGTTG
GGGGGAGGGGTTTTATGCGATGGAGTTTCCCCACACTGAGTGGGTGGAGACTGAAGTTAGGCCAGCTTGG
CACTTGATGTAATTCTCCTTGGAATTTGCCCTTTTTGAGTTTGGATCTTGGTTCATTCTCAAGCCTCAGA
CAGTGGTTCAAAGTTTTTTTCTTCCATTTCAGGTGTCGTGAGCTAGCGATTACGCCAAGCTCGAAATTAA
CCCTCACTAAAGGGAACAAAAGCTGGAGCTCCACCGCGGTGGCGGCCGCTCTAGCCCGGGCGGATCCGCC
ACCATGCCAGAGCCAGCGAAGTCTGCTCCCGCCCCGAAAAAGGGCTCCAAGAAGGCGGTGACTAAGGCGC
AGAAGAAAGGCGGCAAGAAGCGCAAGCGCAGCCGCAAGGAGAGCTATTCCATCTATGTGTACAAGGTTCT
GAAGCAGGTCCACCCTGACACCGGCATTTCGTCCAAGGCCATGGGCATCATGAATTCGTTTGTGAACGAC
ATTTTCGAGCGCATCGCAGGTGAGGCTTCCCGCCTGGCGCATTACAACAAGCGCTCGACCATCACCTCCA
GGGAGATCCAGACGGCCGTGCGCCTGCTGCTGCCTGGGGAGTTGGCCAAGCACGCCGTGTCCGAGGGTAC
TAAGGCCATCACCAAGTACACCAGCGCTAAGCCTAGGATGGTGAGCAAGGGCGAGGAGGATAACATGGCC
ATCATCAAGGAGTTCATGCGCTTCAAGGTGCACATGGAGGGCTCCGTGAACGGCCACGAGTTCGAGATCG
AGGGCGAGGGCGAGGGCCGCCCCTACGAGGGCACCCAGACCGCCAAGCTGAAGGTGACCAAGGGTGGCCC
CCTGCCCTTCGCCTGGGACATCCTGTCCCCTCAGTTCATGTACGGCTCCAAGGCCTACGTGAAGCACCCC
GCCGACATTCCCGACTACTTGAAGCTGTCCTTCCCCGAGGGCTTCAAGTGGGAGCGCGTGATGAACTTCG
AGGACGGCGGCGTGGTGACCGTGACCCAGGACTCCTCCCTGCAGGACGGCGAGTTCATCTACAAGGTGAA
GCTGCGCGGCACCAACTTCCCCTCCGACGGCCCCGTAATGCAGAAGAAGACCATGGGCTGGGAGGCCTCC
TCCGAGCGGATGTACCCCGAGGACGGCGCCCTGAAGGGCGAGATCAAGCAGAGGCTGAAGCTGAAGGACG
GCGGCCACTACGACGCTGAGGTCAAGACCACCTACAAGGCCAAGAAGCCCGTGCAGCTGCCCGGCGCCTA
CAACGTCAACATCAAGTTGGACATCACCTCCCACAACGAGGACTACACCATCGTGGAACAGTACGAACGC
GCCGAGGGCCGCCACTCCACCGGCGGCATGGACGAGCTGTACAAGTCTGAGGGCAGGGGGAGCCTCCTAA
CTTGCGGAGACGTCGAGGAGAATCCTGGCCCATCTAGACTGGACAAGAGCAAAGTCATAAACGGAGCTCT
GGAATTACTCAATGGTGTCGGTATCGAAGGCCTGACGACAAGGAAACTCGCTCAAAAGCTGGGAGTTGAG
CAGCCTACCCTGTACTGGCACGTGAAGAACAAGCGGGCCCTGCTCGATGCCCTGCCAATCGAGATGCTGG
ACAGGCATCATACCCACTTCTGCCCCCTGGAAGGCGAGTCATGGCAAGACTTTCTGCGGAACAACGCCAA
GTCATACCGCTGTGCTCTCCTCTCACATCGCGACGGGGCTAAAGTGCATCTCGGCACCCGCCCAACAGAG
AAACAGTACGAAACCCTGGAAAATCAGCTCGCGTTCCTGTGTCAGCAAGGCTTCTCCCTGGAGAACGCAC
TGTACGCTCTGTCCGCCGTGGGCCACTTTACACTGGGCTGCGTATTGGAGGAACAGGAGCATCAAGTAGC
AAAAGAGGAAAGAGAGACACCTACCACCGATTCTATGCCCCCACTTCTGAGACAAGCAATTGAGCTGTTC
GACCGGCAGGGAGCCGAACCTGCCTTCCTTTTCGGCCTGGAACTAATCATATGTGGCCTGGAGAAACAGC
TAAAGTGCGAAAGCGGCGGGGGTAGCGGCAGCGGTAGCGCATGCCTAGCAGTGTCAGTGACATTTGAAGA
TGTGGCTGTGCTCTTTACTCGGGACGAGTGGAAGAAGCTGGATCTGTCTCAGAGAAGCCTGTACCGTGAG
GTGATGCTGGAGAATTACAGCAACCTGGCCTCCATGGCAGGATTCCTGTTTACCAAACCAAAGGTGATCT
CCCTGTTGCAGCAAGGAGAGGATCCCTGGTAAGGTACCAGGTAAGTGTACCCAATTCGCCCTATAGTGAG
TCGTATTACAATTCACTCGATCGCCCTTCCCAACAGTTGCGCAGCCTGAATGGCGAATGGAGATCCAATT
TTTAAGTGTATAATGTGTTAAACTACTGATTCTAATTGTTTGTGTATTTTAGATTCACAGTCCCAAGGCT
CATTTCAGGCCCCTCAGTCCTCACAGTCTGTTCATGATCATAATCAGCCATACCACATTTGTAGAGGTTT
TACTTGCTTTAAAAAACCTCCCACACCTCCCCCTGAACCTGAAACATAAAATGAATGCAATTGTTGTTGT
TAACTTGTTTATTGCAGCTTATAATGGTTACAAATAAAGCAATAGCATCACAAATTTCACAAATAAAGCA
TTTTTTTCACTGCATTCTAGTTGTGGTTTGTCCAAACTCATCAATGTATCTTAACGCGTAAATTGTAAGC
GTTAATATTTTGTTAAAATTCGCGTTAAATTTTTGTTAAATCAGCTCATTTTTTAACCAATAGGCCGAAA
TCGGCAAAATCCCTTATAAATCAAAAGAATAGACCGAGATAGGGT
[37 nt withheld, positions 3826-3862]
AAAGAACGTGGACTCCAACGTCAAAGG
[49 nt withheld, positions 3890-3938]
T
[91 nt withheld, positions 3940-4030]
G
[124 nt withheld, positions 4032-4155]
CAGGTGGCACTTTTCGGGGAAATGTGCGCGGAACCCCTATTTGTTTATTTTTCTAAATACATTCAAATAT
GTATCCGCTCATGAGACAATAACCCTGATAAATGCTTCAATAATATTGAAAAAGGAAGAATCCTGAGGCC
GGGCCATAACTTCGTATAATGTATGCTATACGAAGTTATCCATGGGCCCCCCCTCGACATGAGTAAACTT
GGTCTGACAGTTACCAATGCTTAATCAGTGAGGCACCTATCTCAGCGATCTGTCTATTTCGTTCATCCAT
AGTTGCCTGACTCCCCGTCGTGTAGATAACTACGATACGGGAGGGCTTACCATCTGGCCCCAGTGCTGCA
ATGATACCGCGAGACCCACGCTCACCGGCTCCAGATTTATCAGCAATAAACCAGCCAGCCGGAAGGGCCG
AGCGCAGAAGTGGTCCTGCAACTTTATCCGCCTCCATCCAGTCTATTAATTGTTGCCGGGAAGCTAGAGT
AAGTAGTTCGCCAGTTAATAGTTTGCGCAACGTTGTTGCCATTGCTACAGGCATCGTGGTGTCACGCTCG
TCGTTTGGTATGGCTTCATTCAGCTCCGGTTCCCAACGATCAAGGCGAGTTACATGATCCCCCATGTTGT
GCAAAAAAGCGGTTAGCTCCTTCGGTCCTCCGATCGTTGTCAGAAGTAAGTTGGCCGCAGTGTTATCACT
CATGGTTATGGCAGCACTGCATAATTCTCTTACTGTCATGCCATCCGTAAGATGCTTTTCTGTGACTGGT
GAGTACTCAACCAAGTCATTCTGAGAATAGTGTATGCGGCGACCGAGTTGCTCTTGCCCGGCGTCAATAC
GGGATAATACCGCGCCACATAGCAGAACTTTAAAAGTGCTCATCATTGGAAAACGTTCTTCGGGGCGAAA
ACTCTCAAGGATCTTACCGCTGTTGAGATCCAGTTCGATGTAACCCACTCGTGCACCCAACTGATCTTCA
GCATCTTTTACTTTCACCAGCGTTTCTGGGTGAGCAAAAACAGGAAGGCAAAATGCCGCAAAAAAGGGAA
TAAGGGCGACACGGAAATGTTGAATACTCATACTCTTCCTCAGGTTACTCATATATACTTTAGATTGATT
TAAAACTTCATTTTTAATTTAAAAGGATCTAGGTGAAGATCCTTTTTGATAATCTCATGACCAAAATCCC
TTAACGTGAGTTTTCGTTCCACTGAGCGTCAGACCCCGTAGAAAAGATCAAAGGATCTTCTTGAGATCCT
TTTTTTCTGCGCGTAATCTGCTGCTTGCAAACAAAAAAACCACCGCTACCAGCGGTGGTTTGTTTGCCGG
ATCAAGAGCTACCAACTCTTTTTCCGAAGGTAACTGGCTTCAGCAGAGCGCAGATACCAAATACTGTCCT
TCTAGTGTAGCCGTAGTTAGGCCACCACTTCAAGAACTCTGTAGCACCGCCTACATACCTCGCTCTGCTA
ATCCTGTTACCAGTGGCTGCTGCCAGTGGCGATAAGTCGTGTCTTACCGGGTTGGACTCAAGACGATAGT
TACCGGATAAGGCGCAGCGGTCGGGCTGAACGGGGGGTTCGTGCACACAGCCCAGCTTGGAGCGAACGAC
CTACACCGAACTGAGATACCTACAGCGTGAGCTATGAGAAAGCGCCACGCTTCCCGAAGGGAGAAAGGCG
GACAGGTATCCGGTAAGCGGCAGGGTCGGAACAGGAGAGCGCACGAGGGAGCTTCCAGGGGGAAACGCCT
GGTATCTTTATAGTCCTGTCGGGTTTCGCCACCTCTGACTTGAGCGTCGATTTTTGTGATGCTCGTCAGG
GGGGCGGAGCCTATGGAAAAACGCCAGCAACGCGGCCTTTTTACGGTTCCTGGCCTTTTGCTGGCCTTTT
GCTCACATGTTCTTTCCTGCGTTATCCCCTGATTCTGTGGATAACCGTATTACCGCC
Features (pLannotate 1.2.2; 18 found; start..end, strand, type, name):
      7..213     +  promoter       EF-1α core promoter: core promoter for human elongation factor EF-1α
    214..1152    +  intron         EF-1α intron A: intron upstream of the start codon of human EF-1α
   1185..1203    +  promoter       T3 promoter: promoter for bacteriophage T3 RNA polymerase
   1216..1244    +  misc_feature   MCS (fragment): pBluescript multiple cloning site
   1264..1641    +  CDS            H2B: human histone H2B; HIST1H2BJ
   1648..2355    +  CDS            mCherry: mCherry is a basic (constitutively fluorescent) red fluorescent protein published in 2004, derived from Discosoma sp.. It is reported to be a very rapidly-maturing monomer with low acid sensitivity.
   2413..3030    +  CDS            rtTA3 (fragment): reverse tetracycline transactivator 3 activates expression from Tet-responsive promoters in the presence of doxycycline
   3061..3186    +  CDS            KRAB-A: Krüppel-associated box (KRAB) transcriptional repression domain from the rat zinc finger protein Kid-1 (Witzgall et al., 1994)
   3280..3298    -  promoter       T7 promoter: promoter for bacteriophage T7 RNA polymerase
   3308..3347    +  CDS            lacZα (fragment): LacZα fragment of β-galactosidase; lacZ fragment
   3357..3412    +  intron         small t intron (fragment): SV40 (simian virus 40) small t antigen intron
   3412..3549    +  CDS            large T antigen (fragment): large T antigen from SV40 (simian virus 40)
   3572..3693    +  polyA_signal   SV40 poly(A) signal: SV40 polyadenylation signal
   3727..4155    -  rep_origin     f1 ori (sequence partly withheld): f1 bacteriophage origin of replication; arrow indicates direction of (+) strand synthesis
   4182..4284    +  promoter       AmpR promoter: bla
   4301..4334    -  protein_bind   loxP: Cre-mediated recombination occurs in the 8-bp core sequence (GCATACAT). Cre recombinase
   4376..5236    -  CDS            AmpR: β-lactamase; bla; confers resistance to ampicillin, carbenicillin, and related antibiotics
   5406..5994    +  rep_origin     ori: high-copy-number ColE1/pMB1/pBR322/pUC origin of replication
