[The description below was written by a language model from this plasmid's Addgene catalogue record and pLannotate feature annotations shown in this document.]
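Description:
pEx1-pEF-H2B-mCherry-T2A-rTetR-KRAB is a 6.1 kb mammalian expression plasmid built on the pExchange1 backbone, in which the original CMV promoter was replaced by the human EF-1α promoter; the feature table shows the core promoter followed by EF-1α intron A. It is propagated in E. coli through a high-copy ColE1/pUC-type origin with ampicillin selection (β-lactamase). It also carries an f1 origin and a single loxP site located between the AmpR promoter and the AmpR coding sequence, a backbone feature whose use the record does not describe. No mammalian selection marker is annotated.

The roughly 2 kb insert, assembled by Gibson cloning, is a single open reading frame encoding two products. Human histone H2B is fused to mCherry, giving a chromatin-bound red nuclear marker. It is followed by a T2A self-cleaving peptide, which is named in the construct but not annotated, presumably lying in the gap between mCherry and rTetR. Downstream is rTetR, the DNA-binding portion taken from rtTA3, fused to a KRAB repression domain. Transcripts terminate at an SV40 small t intron and polyadenylation signal, and T3 and T7 promoters flank the insert as backbone remnants.

Because reverse TetR binds tet operator sites only when doxycycline is present, the rTetR-KRAB fusion acts as a drug-inducible recruiter of KRAB-mediated silencing to a reporter gene carrying TetO sites. The co-translated H2B-mCherry identifies expressing cells and marks their nuclei for imaging. The stated purpose is gene silencing in mammalian cells, in the context of single-cell studies of epigenetic regulation dynamics.
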