Addgene plasmid #78348: pEx1-pEF-H2B-mCherry-T2A-rTetR-KRAB
Purpose: Expresses rTetR-KRAB for gene silencing and the nuclear H2B-mCherry marker in mammalian cells.
Depositing lab: Michael Elowitz. Depositing organization: California Institute of Technology. Publication: Dynamics of epigenetic regulation at the single-cell level. Bintu L, Yong J, Antebi YE, McCue K, Kazuki Y, Uno N, Oshimura M, Elowitz MB. Science. 2016 Feb 12;351(6274):720-4. doi: 10.1126/science.aab2956. PubMed 26912859.
Backbone
  Vector backbone: pExchange1
  Backbone manufacturer: Agilent Technologies
  Backbone size w/o insert (bp): 4113
  Total vector size (bp): 6102
  Modifications to backbone: original CMV was replaced with pEF cut with BamHI and KpnI before Gibson
  Vector type: Mammalian Expression, Synthetic Biology
Growth in bacteria
  Bacterial resistance: Ampicillin, 100 μg/mL
  Growth temperature: 37°C
  Growth strain: DH5alpha
  Copy number: High Copy
Gene/Insert
  Gene/Insert name: H2B-mCherry-T2A-rTetR-KRAB
  Species: H. sapiens (human), Synthetic
  Insert size (bp): 1989
  Promoter: pEF alpha
  Tag / fusion protein: rTetR (N terminal on insert)
  Cloning method: Gibson Cloning
  Sequencing primers: 5′ F1-factor: CTAAAGTGCGAAAGCGGCGG; 3′ T7 primer: TAATACGACTCACTATAGGG
Resource information
  A portion of this plasmid was derived from a plasmid made by: KRAB was PCR-amplified from PSV40-E-KRAB-pA (pWW43), a plasmid gifted by Martin Fussenegger; rTetR was PCR-amplified from the rtTA3 system, Clontech
Terms and licenses: Academic/Nonprofit Terms; Industry Terms: Not Available to Industry
How to cite: pEx1-pEF-H2B-mCherry-T2A-rTetR-KRAB was a gift from Michael Elowitz (Addgene plasmid # 78348 ; http://n2t.net/addgene:78348 ; RRID:Addgene_78348)
