>Addgene plasmid #78348 | pEx1-pEF-H2B-mCherry-T2A-rTetR-KRAB | addgene partial sequence | sequence record 149996 | T3 5'-GCAATTAACCCTCACTAAAGG-3'
CGCGGTGGCGGCCGCTCTAGCCCGGGCGGATCCGCCACCATGCCAGAGCCAGCGAAGTCTGCTCCCGCCC
CGAAAAAGGGCTCCAAGAAGGCGGTGACTAAGGCGCAGAAGAAAGGCGGCAAGAAGCGCAAGCGCAGCCG
CAAGGAGAGCTATTCCATCTATGTGTACAAGGTTCTGAAGCAGGTCCACCCTGACACCGGCATTTCGTCC
AAGGCCATGGGCATCATGAATTCGTTTGTGAACGACATTTTCGAGCGCATCGCAGGTGAGGCTTCCCGCC
TGGCGCATTACAACAAGCGCTCGACCATCACCTCCAGGGAGATCCAGACGGCCGTGCGCCTGCTGCTGCC
TGGGGAGTTGGCCAAGCACGCCGTGTCCGAGGGTACTAAGGCCATCACCAAGTACACCAGCGCTAAGCCT
AGGATGGTGAGCAAGGGCGAGGAGGATAACATGGCCATCATCAAGGAGTTCATGCGCTTCAAGGTGCACA
TGGAGGGCTCCGTGAACGGCCACGAGTTCGAGATCGAGGGCGAGGGCGAGGGCCGCCCCTACGAGGGCAC
CCAGACCGCCAAGCTGAAGGTGACCAAGGGTGGCCCCCTGCCCTTCGCCTGGGACATCCTGTCCCCTCAG
TTCATGTACGGCTCCAAGGCCTACGTGAAGCACCCCGCCGACATTCCCGACTACTTGAAGCTGTCCTTCC
CCGAGGGCTTCAAGTGGGAGCGCGTGATGAACTTCGAGGACGGCGGCGTGGTGACCGTGACCCAGGACTC
CTCCCTGCAGGACGGCGAGTTCATCTACAAGGTGAAGCTGCGCGGCACCAACTTCCCC
