>Addgene plasmid #78348 | pEx1-pEF-H2B-mCherry-T2A-rTetR-KRAB | addgene partial sequence | sequence record 149997 | SV40-splice-R2 5'-CACAAACAATTAGAATCAGTAG-3'
AAATTGGATCTCCATTCGCCATTCAGGCTGCGCAACTGTTGGGAAGGGCGATCGAGTGAATTGTAATACG
ACTCACTATAGGGCGAATTGGGTACACTTACCTGGTACCTTACCAGGGATCCTCTCCTTGCTGCAACAGG
GAGATCACCTTTGGTTTGGTAAACAGGAATCCTGCCATGGAGGCCAGGTTGCTGTAATTCTCCAGCATCA
CCTCACGGTACAGGCTTCTCTGAGACAGATCCAGCTTCTTCCACTCGTCCCGAGTAAAGAGCACAGCCAC
ATCTTCAAATGTCACTGACACTGCTAGGCATGCGCTACCGCTGCCGCTACCCCCGCCGCTTTCGCACTTT
AGCTGTTTCTCCAGGCCACATATGATTAGTTCCAGGCCGAAAAGGAAGGCAGGTTCGGCTCCCTGCCGGT
CGAACAGCTCAATTGCTTGTCTCAGAAGTGGGGGCATAGAATCGGTGGTAGGTGTCTCTCTTTCCTCTTT
TGCTACTTGATGCTCCTGTTCCTCCAATACGCAGCCCAGTGTAAAGTGGCCCACGGCGGACAGAGCGTAC
AGTGCGTTCTCCAGGGAGAAGCCTTGCTGACACAGGAACGCGAGCTGATTTTCCAGGGTTTCGTACTGTT
TCTCTGTTGGGCGGGTGCCGAGATGCACTTTAGCCCCGTCGCGATGTGAGAGGAGAGCACAGCGGTATGA
CTTGGCGTTGTTCCGCAGAAAGTCTTGCCATGACTCGCCTTCCAGGGGGCAGAAGTGGGTATGATGCCTG
TCCAGCATCTCGATTGGCAGGGCATCGAGCA
